>Addgene plasmid #10823 | pIreSneo-FLAG/HA Ago3 | depositor full sequence | sequence record 6801 | Author sequence
GACGGATCGGGAGATCTCCCGATCCCCTATGGTCGACTCTCAGTACAATCTGCTCTGATGCCGCATAGTT
AAGCCAGTATCTGCTCCCTGCTTGTGTGTTGGAGGTCGCTGAGTAGTGCGCGAGCAAAATTTAAGCTACA
ACAAGGCAAGGCTTGACCGACAATTGCATGAAGAATCTGCTTAGGGTTAGGCGTTTTGCGCTGCTTCGCG
ATGTACGGGCCAGATATACGCGTTGACATTGATTATTGACTAGTTATTAATAGTAATCAATTACGGGGTC
ATTAGTTCATAGCCCATATATGGAGTTCCGCGTTACATAACTTACGGTAAATGGCCCGCCTGGCTGACCG
CCCAACGACCCCCGCCCATTGACGTCAATAATGACGTATGTTCCCATAGTAACGCCAATAGGGACTTTCC
ATTGACGTCAATGGGTGGACTATTTACGGTAAACTGCCCACTTGGCAGTACATCAAGTGTATCATATGCC
AAGTACGCCCCCTATTGACGTCAATGACGGTAAATGGCCCGCCTGGCATTATGCCCAGTACATGACCTTA
TGGGACTTTCCTACTTGGCAGTACATCTACGTATTAGTCATCGCTATTACCATGGTGATGCGGTTTTGGC
AGTACATCAATGGGCGTGGATAGCGGTTTGACTCACGGGGATTTCCAAGTCTCCACCCCATTGACGTCAA
TGGGAGTTTGTTTTGGCACCAAAATCAACGGGACTTTCCAAAATGTCGTAACAACTCCGCCCCATTGACG
CAAATGGGCGGTAGGCGTGTACGGTGGGAGGTCTATATAAGCAGAGCTCTCTGGCTAACTAGAGAACCCA
CTGCTTACTGGCTTATCGAAATTAATACGACTCACTATAGGGAGACCCAAGCTTGGTACCGAGCTCGGAT
CGATATCGCCGCCGCCATGGACTACAAGGACGACGATGACAAGTACCCTTATGACGTGCCCGATTACGCT
AGCGGCCGCATGGAAATCGGCTCCGCAGGACCCGCTGGGGCCCAGCCCCTACTCATGGTGCCCAGAAGAC
CTGGCTATGGCACCATGGGCAAACCCATTAAACTGCTGGCTAACTGTTTTCAAGTTGAAATCCCAAAGAT
TGATGTCTACCTCTATGAGGTAGATATTAAACCAGACAAGTGTCCTAGGAGAGTGAACAGGGAGGTGGTT
GACTCAATGGTTCAGCATTTTAAAGTAACTATATTTGGAGACCGTAGACCAGTTTATGATGGAAAAAGAA
GTCTTTACACCGCCAATCCACTTCCTGTGGCAACTACAGGGGTAGATTTAGACGTTACTTTACCTGGGGA
AGGTGGAAAAGATCGACCTTTCAAGGTGTCAATCAAATTTGTCTCTCGGGTGAGTTGGCACCTACTGCAT
GAAGTACTGACAGGACGGACCTTGCCTGAGCCACTGGAATTAGACAAGCCAATCAGCACTAACCCTGTCC
ATGCCGTTGATGTGGTGCTACGACATCTGCCCTCCATGAAATACACACCTGTGGGGCGTTCATTTTTCTC
CGCTCCAGAAGGATATGACCACCCTCTGGGAGGGGGCAGGGAAGTGTGGTTTGGATTCCATCAGTCTGTT
CGGCCTGCCATGTGGAAAATGATGCTTAATATCGATGTTTCTGCCACTGCCTTCTACAAAGCACAACCTG
TAATTCAGTTCATGTGTGAAGTTCTTGATATTCATAATATTGATGAGCAACCAAGACCTCTGACTGATTC
TCATCGGGTAAAATTCACCAAAGAGATAAAAGGTTTGAAGGTTGAAGTGACTCATTGTGGAACAATGAGA
CGGAAATACCGTGTTTGTAATGTAACAAGGAGGCCTGCCAGTCATCAAACCTTTCCTTTACAGTTAGAAA
ACGGCCAAACTGTGGAGAGAACAGTAGCGCAGTATTTCAGAGAAAAGTATACTCTTCAGCTGAAGTACCC
GCACCTTCCCTGTCTGCAAGTCGGGCAGGAACAGAAACACACCTACCTGCCACTAGAAGTCTGTAATATT
GTGGCAGGGCAACGATGTATCAAGAAGCTAACAGACAATCAGACTTCCACTATGATCAAGGCAACAGCAA
GATCTGCACCAGATAGACAAGAGGAAATTAGCAGATTGGTAAGAAGTGCAAATTATGAAACAGATCCATT
TGTTCAGGAGTTTCAATTTAAAGTTCGGGATGAAATGGCTCATGTAACTGGACGCGTACTTCCAGCACCT
ATGCTCCAGTATGGGGGACGGAATCGGACAGTAGCAACACCGAGCCATGGAGTATGGGACATGCGAGGGA
AACAATTCCACACAGGAGTTGAAATCAAAATGTGGGCTATCGCTTGTTTTGCCACACAGAGGCAGTGCAG
AGAAGAAATATTGAAGGGTTTCACAGACCAGCTGCGTAAGATTTCTAAGGATGCAGGGATGCCCATCCAG
GGCCAGCCATGCTTCTGCAAATATGCACAGGGGGCAGACAGCGTAGAGCCCATGTTCCGGCATCTCAAGA
ACACATATTCTGGCCTACAGCTTATTATCGTCATCCTGCCGGGGAAGACACCAGTGTATGCGGAAGTGAA
ACGTGTAGGAGACACACTTTTGGGTATGGCTACACAATGTGTTCAAGTCAAGAATGTAATAAAAACATCT
CCTCAAACTCTGTCAAACTTGTGCCTAAAGATAAATGTTAAACTCGGAGGGATCAATAATATTCTTGTAC
CTCATCAAAGACCTTCTGTGTTCCAGCAACCAGTGATCTTTTTGGGAGCCGATGTCACTCATCCACCTGC
TGGTGATGGAAAGAAGCCTTCTATTGCTGCTGTTGTAGGTAGTATGGATGCACACCCAAGCAGATACTGT
GCCACAGTAAGAGTTCAGAGACCCCGACAGGAGATCATCCAGGACTTGGCCTCCATGGTCCGGGAACTTC
TTATTCAATTTTATAAGTCAACTCGGTTCAAGCCTACTCGTATCATCTTTTATCGGGATGGTGTTTCAGA
GGGGCAGTTTAGGCAGGTATTATATTATGAACTACTAGCAATTCGAGAAGCCTGCATCAGTTTGGAGAAA
GACTATCAACCTGGAATAACCTACATTGTAGTTCAGAAGAGACATCACACTCGATTATTTTGTGCTGATA
GGACAGAAAGGGTTGGAAGAAGTGGCAATATCCCAGCTGGAACAACAGTTGATACAGACATTACACACCC
ATATGAGTTCGATTTTTACCTCTGTAGCCATGCTGGAATACAGGGTACCAGTCGTCCTTCACACTATCAT
GTTTTATGGGATGATAACTGCTTTACTGCAGATGAACTTCAGCTGCTAACTTACCAGCTCTGCCACACTT
ACGTACGCTGTACACGATCTGTTTCTATACCTGCACCAGCGTATTATGCTCACCTGGTAGCATTTAGAGC
CAGATATCATCTTGTGGACAAAGAACATGACAGTGCTGAAGGAAGTCACGTTTCAGGACAAAGCAATGGG
CGAGATCCACAAGCTCTTGCCAAGGCTGTACAGATTCACCAAGATACCTTACGCACAATGTACTTCGCTT
AAGAATTCAGTGGATCCACTAGTAACGGCCGCCAGTGTGCTGGAATTAATTCGCTGTCTGCGAGGGCCAG
CTGTTGGGGTGAGTACTCCCTCTCAAAAGCGGGCATGACTTCTGCGCTAAGATTGTCAGTTTCCAAAAAC
GAGGAGGATTTGATATTCACCTGGCCCGCGGTGATGCCTTTGAGGGTGGCCGCGTCCATCTGGTCAGAAA
AGACAATCTTTTTGTTGTCAAGCTTGAGGTGTGGCAGGCTTGAGATCTGGCCATACACTTGAGTGACAAT
GACATCCACTTTGCCTTTCTCTCCACAGGTGTCCACTCCCAGGTCCAACTGCAGGTCGAGCATGCATCTA
GGGCGGCCAATTCCGCCCCTCTCCCTCCCCCCCCCCTAACGTTACTGGCCGAAGCCGCTTGGAATAAGGC
CGGTGTGCGTTTGTCTATATGTGATTTTCCACCATATTGCCGTCTTTTGGCAATGTGAGGGCCCGGAAAC
CTGGCCCTGTCTTCTTGACGAGCATTCCTAGGGGTCTTTCCCCTCTCGCCAAAGGAATGCAAGGTCTGTT
GAATGTCGTGAAGGAAGCAGTTCCTCTGGAAGCTTCTTGAAGACAAACAACGTCTGTAGCGACCCTTTGC
AGGCAGCGGAACCCCCCACCTGGCGACAGGTGCCTCTGCGGCCAAAAGCCACGTGTATAAGATACACCTG
CAAAGGCGGCACAACCCCAGTGCCACGTTGTGAGTTGGATAGTTGTGGAAAGAGTCAAATGGCTCTCCTC
AAGCGTATTCAACAAGGGGCTGAAGGATGCCCAGAAGGTACCCCATTGTATGGGATCTGATCTGGGGCCT
CGGTGCACATGCTTTACATGTGTTTAGTCGAGGTTAAAAAAACGTCTAGGCCCCCCGAACCACGGGGACG
TGGTTTTCCTTTGAAAAACACGATGATAAGCTTGCCACAACCCGGGATAATTCCTGCAGCCAATATGGGA
TCGGCCATTGAACAAGATGGATTGCACGCAGGTTCTCCGGCCGCTTGGGTGGAGAGGCTATTCGGCTATG
ACTGGGCACAACAGACAATCGGCTGCTCTGATGCCGCCGTGTTCCGGCTGTCAGCGCAGGGGCGCCCGGT
TCTTTTTGTCAAGACCGACCTGTCCGGTGCCCTGAATGAACTGCAGGACGAGGCAGCGCGGCTATCGTGG
CTGGCCACGACGGGCGTTCCTTGCGCAGCTGTGCTCGACGTTGTCACTGAAGCGGGAAGGGACTGGCTGC
TATTGGGCGAAGTGCCGGGGCAGGATCTCCTGTCATCTCACCTTGCTCCTGCCGAGAAAGTATCCATCAT
GGCTGATGCAATGCGGCGGCTGCATACGCTTGATCCGGCTACCTGCCCATTCGACCACCAAGCGAAACAT
CGCATCGAGCGAGCACGTACTCGGATGGAAGCCGGTCTTGTCGATCAGGATGATCTGGACGAAGAGCATC
AGGGGCTCGCGCCAGCCGAACTGTTCGCCAGGCTCAAGGCGCGCATGCCCGACGGCGATGATCTCGTCGT
GACCCATGGCGATGCCTGCTTGCCGAATATCATGGTGGAAAATGGCCGCTTTTCTGGATTCATCGACTGT
GGCCGGCTGGGTGTGGCGGACCGCTATCAGGACATAGCGTTGGCTACCCGTGATATTGCTGAAGAGCTTG
GCGGCGAATGGGCTGACCGCTTCCTCGTGCTTTACGGTATCGCCGCTCCCGATTCGCAGCGCATCGCCTT
CTATCGCCTTCTTGACGAGTTCTTCTGAGGGGATCAATTCTCTAGAGCTCGCTGATCAGCCTCGACTGTG
CCTTCTAGTTGCCAGCCATCTGTTGTTTGCCCCTCCCCCGTGCCTTCCTTGACCCTGGAAGGTGCCACTC
CCACTGTCCTTTCCTAATAAAATGAGGAAATTGCATCGCATTGTCTGAGTAGGTGTCATTCTATTCTGGG
GGGTGGGGTGGGGCAGGACAGCAAGGGGGAGGATTGGGAAGACAATAGCAGGCATGCTGGGGATGCGGTG
GGCTCTATGGCTTCTGAGGCGGAAAGAACCAGCTGGGGCTCGAGTGCATTCTAGTTGTGGTTTGTCCAAA
CTCATCAATGTATCTTATCATGTCTGTATACCGTCGACCTCTAGCTAGAGCTTGGCGTAATCATGGTCAT
AGCTGTTTCCTGTGTGAAATTGTTATCCGCTCACAATTCCACACAACATACGAGCCGGAAGCATAAAGTG
TAAAGCCTGGGGTGCCTAATGAGTGAGCTAACTCACATTAATTGCGTTGCGCTCACTGCCCGCTTTCCAG
TCGGGAAACCTGTCGTGCCAGCTGCATTAATGAATCGGCCAACGCGCGGGGAGAGGCGGTTTGCGTATTG
GGCGCTCTTCCGCTTCCTCGCTCACTGACTCGCTGCGCTCGGTCGTTCGGCTGCGGCGAGCGGTATCAGC
TCACTCAAAGGCGGTAATACGGTTATCCACAGAATCAGGGGATAACGCAGGAAAGAACATGTGAGCAAAA
GGCCAGCAAAAGGCCAGGAACCGTAAAAAGGCCGCGTTGCTGGCGTTTTTCCATAGGCTCCGCCCCCCTG
ACGAGCATCACAAAAATCGACGCTCAAGTCAGAGGTGGCGAAACCCGACAGGACTATAAAGATACCAGGC
GTTTCCCCCTGGAAGCTCCCTCGTGCGCTCTCCTGTTCCGACCCTGCCGCTTACCGGATACCTGTCCGCC
TTTCTCCCTTCGGGAAGCGTGGCGCTTTCTCAATGCTCACGCTGTAGGTATCTCAGTTCGGTGTAGGTCG
TTCGCTCCAAGCTGGGCTGTGTGCACGAACCCCCCGTTCAGCCCGACCGCTGCGCCTTATCCGGTAACTA
TCGTCTTGAGTCCAACCCGGTAAGACACGACTTATCGCCACTGGCAGCAGCCACTGGTAACAGGATTAGC
AGAGCGAGGTATGTAGGCGGTGCTACAGAGTTCTTGAAGTGGTGGCCTAACTACGGCTACACTAGAAGGA
CAGTATTTGGTATCTGCGCTCTGCTGAAGCCAGTTACCTTCGGAAAAAGAGTTGGTAGCTCTTGATCCGG
CAAACAAACCACCGCTGGTAGCGGTGGTTTTTTTGTTTGCAAGCAGCAGATTACGCGCAGAAAAAAAGGA
TCTCAAGAAGATCCTTTGATCTTTTCTACGGGGTCTGACGCTCAGTGGAACGAAAACTCACGTTAAGGGA
TTTTGGTCATGAGATTATCAAAAAGGATCTTCACCTAGATCCTTTTAAATTAAAAATGAAGTTTTAAATC
AATCTAAAGTATATATGAGTAAACTTGGTCTGACAGTTACCAATGCTTAATCAGTGAGGCACCTATCTCA
GCGATCTGTCTATTTCGTTCATCCATAGTTGCCTGACTCCCCGTCGTGTAGATAACTACGATACGGGAGG
GCTTACCATCTGGCCCCAGTGCTGCAATGATACCGCGAGACCCACGCTCACCGGCTCCAGATTTATCAGC
AATAAACCAGCCAGCCGGAAGGGCCGAGCGCAGAAGTGGTCCTGCAACTTTATCCGCCTCCATCCAGTCT
ATTAATTGTTGCCGGGAAGCTAGAGTAAGTAGTTCGCCAGTTAATAGTTTGCGCAACGTTGTTGCCATTG
CTACAGGCATCGTGGTGTCACGCTCGTCGTTTGGTATGGCTTCATTCAGCTCCGGTTCCCAACGATCAAG
GCGAGTTACATGATCCCCCATGTTGTGCAAAAAAGCGGTTAGCTCCTTCGGTCCTCCGATCGTTGTCAGA
AGTAAGTTGGCCGCAGTGTTATCACTCATGGTTATGGCAGCACTGCATAATTCTCTTACTGTCATGCCAT
CCGTAAGATGCTTTTCTGTGACTGGTGAGTACTCAACCAAGTCATTCTGAGAATAGTGTATGCGGCGACC
GAGTTGCTCTTGCCCGGCGTCAATACGGGATAATACCGCGCCACATAGCAGAACTTTAAAAGTGCTCATC
ATTGGAAAACGTTCTTCGGGGCGAAAACTCTCAAGGATCTTACCGCTGTTGAGATCCAGTTCGATGTAAC
CCACTCGTGCACCCAACTGATCTTCAGCATCTTTTACTTTCACCAGCGTTTCTGGGTGAGCAAAAACAGG
AAGGCAAAATGCCGCAAAAAAGGGAATAAGGGCGACACGGAAATGTTGAATACTCATACTCTTCCTTTTT
CAATATTATTGAAGCATTTATCAGGGTTATTGTCTCATGAGCGGATACATATTTGAATGTATTTAGAAAA
ATAAACAAATAGGGGTTCCGCGCACATTTCCCCGAAAAGTGCCACCTGACGTC
Features (pLannotate 1.2.2; 20 found; start..end, strand, type, name):
     36..80      -  misc_feature   bom (fragment): basis of mobility region from pBR322
    235..614     +  enhancer       CMV enhancer: human cytomegalovirus immediate early enhancer
    615..818     +  promoter       CMV promoter: human cytomegalovirus (CMV) immediate early promoter
    814..847     +  LTR            5' LTR (truncated) (fragment): truncated 5' long terminal repeat (LTR) from HIV-1
    863..881     +  promoter       T7 promoter: promoter for bacteriophage T7 RNA polymerase
    933..953     +  CDS            FLAG (fragment): FLAG® epitope tag, followed by an enterokinase cleavage site
    990..3569    +  CDS            AGO3: AGO3_HUMAN - Also known as EIF2C3. Experimental evidence at protein level: Swiss-Prot protein existence level 1. Required for RNA-mediated gene silencing (RNAi). Binds to short RNAs such as microRNAs (miRNAs) and represses the translation of mRNAs which are complementary to them. Proposed to be involved in stabilization of small RNA derivates (siRNA) derived from processed RNA polymerase III-transcribed Alu repeats containing a DR2 retinoic acid response element (RARE) in stem cells and in the subsequent siRNA- dependent degradation of a subset of RNA polymerase II-transcribed coding mRNAs by
   3649..3878    +  intron         chimeric intron: chimera between introns from adenovirus and immunoglobulin heavy chain genes
   4047..4509    +  misc_feature   IRES: internal ribosome entry site (IRES) of the encephalomyocarditis virus (EMCV)
   4545..5348    +  CDS            NeoR/KanR: aminoglycoside phosphotransferase from Tn5; aph(3')-II (or nptII); confers resistance to neomycin, kanamycin, and G418 (Geneticin®)
   5386..5610    +  polyA_signal   bGH poly(A) signal: bovine growth hormone polyadenylation signal
   5614..5635    +  promoter       SV40 promoter (fragment): SV40 enhancer and early promoter
   5645..5696    +  polyA_signal   SV40 poly(A) signal (fragment): SV40 polyadenylation signal
   5760..5776    -  protein_bind   lac operator: The lac repressor binds to the lac operator to inhibit transcription in E. coli. This inhibition can be relieved by adding lactose or isopropyl-β-D-thiogalactopyranoside (IPTG). lac repressor encoded by lacI
   5784..5814    -  promoter       lac promoter: promoter for the E. coli lac operon
   5829..5850    -  protein_bind   CAP binding site: CAP binding activates transcription in the presence of cAMP. E. coli catabolite activator protein
   5863..5955    -  CDS            lacI (fragment): lac repressor; lacI; The lac repressor binds to the lac operator to inhibit transcription in E. coli. This inhibition can be relieved by adding lactose or isopropyl-β-D-thiogalactopyranoside (IPTG).
   6138..6726    -  rep_origin     ori: high-copy-number ColE1/pMB1/pBR322/pUC origin of replication
   6897..7757    -  CDS            AmpR: β-lactamase; bla; confers resistance to ampicillin, carbenicillin, and related antibiotics
   7758..7862    -  promoter       AmpR promoter: bla
