[The description below was written by a language model from this plasmid's Addgene catalogue record and pLannotate feature annotations shown in this document.]
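Description:
pIreSneo-FLAG/HA Ago3 is a mammalian expression plasmid built on the Clontech pIRESneo backbone and carrying the human Argonaute 3 (AGO3, also known as EIF2C3) coding sequence. The roughly 2.6 kb insert was cloned between NotI and EcoRI sites, both of which are retained, giving a total construct of about 7.9 kb. In bacteria it is maintained through a high-copy ColE1/pUC-type origin and selected with ampicillin via the β-lactamase gene. Small fragments annotated as lac regulatory elements, bom, an HIV-1 LTR piece and SV40 sequences appear to be backbone remnants rather than functional parts of the design.

Expression is driven by the human cytomegalovirus immediate early enhancer and promoter, with a T7 promoter sitting just upstream of the insert. The AGO3 open reading frame carries N-terminal FLAG and HA epitope tags. The feature table detects only a FLAG fragment and does not annotate the HA tag, although the catalogue entry lists both. Downstream of AGO3 lie a chimeric intron, an EMCV internal ribosome entry site and the Tn5 neomycin phosphotransferase gene, followed by the bovine growth hormone polyadenylation signal. Because AGO3 and the resistance gene are translated from a single bicistronic transcript, G418 selection enriches for cells that also express the tagged protein, which suits the plasmid to both transient expression and the derivation of stable lines.

The depositor notes one silent mutation in the insert and a small insertion in the 5′ untranslated region that should not alter the encoded peptide. The double tag supports detection and affinity purification of AGO3 complexes, consistent with the associated work on human Argonaute proteins in miRNA- and siRNA-guided RNA silencing.
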