Addgene plasmid #10823: pIreSneo-FLAG/HA Ago3
Depositing lab: Thomas Tuschl. Depositing organization: Rockefeller University. Publication: Human Argonaute2 mediates RNA cleavage targeted by miRNAs and siRNAs. Meister G, Landthaler M, Patkaniowska A, Dorsett Y, Teng G, Tuschl T. Mol Cell. 2004 Jul 23. 15(2):185-97. 10.1016/j.molcel.2004.07.007 PubMed 15260970.
Backbone
  Vector backbone: pIRESneo
  Backbone manufacturer: Clontech
  Backbone size w/o insert (bp): 5310
  Vector type: Mammalian Expression
  Selectable markers: Neomycin (select with G418)
Growth in bacteria
  Bacterial resistance: Ampicillin, 100 μg/mL
  Growth temperature: 37°C
  Growth strain: DH5alpha
  Copy number: High Copy
Gene/Insert
  Gene/Insert name: Argonaute 3
  Species: H. sapiens (human)
  Insert size (bp): 2583
  Mutation: 1 silent mutation
  GenBank ID: NM_024852
  Entrez Gene: AGO3 (a.k.a. EIF2C3)
  Tag / fusion protein: FLAG (N terminal on insert); HA (N terminal on insert)
  Cloning method: Restriction Enzyme; 5′ cloning site NotI (not destroyed); 3′ cloning site EcoRI (not destroyed)
  Sequencing primers: 5′ ggtaccgagctcggatcgat; 3′ agctgttggggtgagtactcc
Terms and licenses: Academic/Nonprofit Terms; Industry Terms: Not Available to Industry
Depositor comments: A small insertion in the 5'UTR should not affect the expressed peptide.
How to cite: pIreSneo-FLAG/HA Ago3 was a gift from Thomas Tuschl (Addgene plasmid # 10823 ; http://n2t.net/addgene:10823 ; RRID:Addgene_10823)
