>Addgene plasmid #10823 | pIreSneo-FLAG/HA Ago3 | addgene partial sequence | sequence record 17728 | 10823 with T7
ATCGATATCGCCGGCCGCCATGGACTACAAGGACGACGATGACAAGTACCCTTATGACGTGCCCGATTAC
GCTAGCGGCCGCATGGAAATCGGCTCCGCAGGACCCGCTGGGGCCCAGCCCCTACTCATGGTGCCCAGAA
GACCTGGCTATGGCACCATGGGCAAACCCATTAAACTGCTGGCTAACTGTTTTCAAGTTGAAATCCCAAA
GATTGATGTCTACCTCTATGAGGTAGATATTAAACCAGACAAGTGTCCTAGGAGAGTGAACAGGGAGGTG
GTTGACTCAATGGTTCAGCATTTTAAAGTAACTATATTTGGAGACCGTAGACCAGTTTATGATGGAAAAA
GAAGTCTTTACACCGCCAATCCACTTCCTGTGGCAACTACAGGGGTAGATTTAGACGTTACTTTACCTGG
GGAAGGTGGAAAAGATCGACCTTTCAAGGTGTCAATCAAATTTGTCTCTCGGGTGAGTTGGCACCTACTG
CATGAAGTACTGACAGGACGGACCTTGCCTGAGCCACTGGAATTAGACAAGCCAATCAGCACTAACCCTG
TCCATGCCGTTGATGTGGTGCTACGACATCTGCCCTCCATGAAATACACACCTGTGGGGCGTTCATTTTT
CTCCGCTCCAGAAGGATATGACCACCCTCTGGGAGGGGGCAGGGAAGTGTGGTTTGGATTCCATCAGTCT
GTTCGGCCTGCCATGTGGAAAATGATGCTTAATATCGATGTTTCTGCCACTGCCTTCTACAAAGCACAAC
CTGTAATTCAGTTCATGTGTGAAGTTCTTGATATTCATAATATTGATGAGCAACCAAGACCTCTGACTGA
TTCTCATCGGGTAAAATTCACCAAAGAGATAAAAGGTTTGAAGGTTGAAGTGA
